Addgene plasmid #188100: pCAG-OSF-ATG13 (2-197)-Y115D
Purpose: Expresses human ATG13 HORMA Y115D mutant in mammalian cells
Depositing lab: James Hurley. Depositing organization: University of California, Berkeley. Publication: Structural basis for ATG9A recruitment to the ULK1 complex in mitophagy initiation. Ren X, Nguyen TN, Lam WK, Buffalo CZ, Lazarou M, Yokom AL, Hurley JH. Sci Adv. 2023 Feb 15;9(7):eadg2997. doi: 10.1126/sciadv.adg2997. Epub 2023 Feb 15. PubMed 36791199.
Backbone
  Vector backbone: pCAG
  Vector type: Mammalian Expression
Growth in bacteria
  Bacterial resistance: Ampicillin, 100 μg/mL
  Growth temperature: 37°C
  Growth strain: DH5alpha
  Copy number: High Copy
Gene/Insert
  Gene/Insert name: ATG13 (alt name: Strep-strep-Flag-ATG13 (2-197)-Y115D-stop)
  Species: H. sapiens (human)
  Mutation: ATG13 (2-197)-Y115D
  Entrez Gene: ATG13 (a.k.a. KIAA0652, PARATARG8)
  Promoter: CMV
  Tag / fusion protein: strep-strep-Flag tag (N terminal on insert)
  Cloning method: Restriction Enzyme; 5′ cloning site KpnI (unknown if destroyed); 3′ cloning site XhoI (unknown if destroyed)
  Sequencing primers: 5′ ccgctttctggtatgccgtgcg; 3′ gagccagggcattggccacac
Terms and licenses: Academic/Nonprofit Terms; Industry Terms: Not Available to Industry
How to cite: pCAG-OSF-ATG13 (2-197)-Y115D was a gift from James Hurley (Addgene plasmid # 188100 ; http://n2t.net/addgene:188100 ; RRID:Addgene_188100)
