[The description below was written by a language model from this plasmid's Addgene catalogue record and pLannotate feature annotations shown in this document.]
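Description:
pCAG-OSF-ATG13 (2-197)-Y115D is a 5.5 kb mammalian expression plasmid built on the pCAG backbone. It produces a tagged fragment of human ATG13 carrying a Y115D point mutation. The insert covers residues 2–197, which the record identifies as the HORMA domain of this autophagy factor. ATG13 is a component of the ULK1 complex and is required for autophagosome formation and mitophagy. The insert was cloned between KpnI and XhoI sites and ends in a stop codon. At the N terminus the protein carries an "OSF" tag made up of two Strep-tag II peptides followed by a FLAG epitope. This arrangement allows capture on Strep-Tactin resin as well as anti-FLAG detection or pulldown.

The catalogue lists the promoter as CMV, but the feature table shows the full composite CAG arrangement. This consists of the CMV immediate-early enhancer, the chicken β-actin promoter and a chimeric β-actin/β-globin intron, a combination that gives strong constitutive transcription in many mammalian cell types. Transcripts are terminated by the rabbit β-globin polyadenylation signal. The short HBB fragments flagged on either side of the coding region are most likely residual β-globin exon sequence from this cassette rather than expressed payload.

The backbone also carries an SV40 origin, which allows episomal amplification in cells expressing large T antigen, and an SV40 poly(A) signal. Leftover lac promoter/operator and lacI fragments are also present. No mammalian selection marker is annotated, which suits transient transfection. In E. coli the plasmid replicates from a high-copy ColE1/pUC-type origin and is selected with ampicillin through β-lactamase. The associated work concerns ATG9A recruitment to the ULK1 complex during mitophagy initiation. The record does not state what effect the Y115D substitution has.
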