Features (pLannotate 1.2.2; 21 found; start..end, strand, type, name):
      4..383     +  enhancer       CMV enhancer: human cytomegalovirus immediate early enhancer
    385..660     +  promoter       chicken β-actin promoter: No description available
    661..1677    +  intron         chimeric intron: chimera between introns from chicken β-actin and rabbit β-globin
   1675..1731    +  CDS            HBB (fragment): HBB_LEPEU - Experimental evidence at protein level: Swiss-Prot protein existence level 1. Involved in oxygen transport from the lung to the various peripheral tissues. From Lepus europaeus (European hare).
   1766..1785    +  CDS            Strep-Tag II (fragment): peptide that binds Strep-Tactin®, an engineered form of streptavidin
   1826..1848    +  CDS            Strep-Tag II (fragment): peptide that binds Strep-Tactin®, an engineered form of streptavidin
   1856..1879    +  CDS            FLAG: FLAG® epitope tag, followed by an enterokinase cleavage site
   1886..2473    +  CDS            ATG13 (fragment): ATG13_HUMAN - Also known as KIAA0652. Experimental evidence at protein level: Swiss-Prot protein existence level 1. Autophagy factor required for autophagosome formation and mitophagy. Target of the TOR kinase signaling pathway that regulates autophagy through the control of the phosphorylation status of ATG13 and ULK1, and the regulation of the ATG13-ULK1-RB1CC1 complex. Through its regulation of ULK1 activity, plays a role in the regulation of the kinase activity of mTORC1 and cell proliferation. From Homo sapiens (Human).
   2483..2560    +  CDS            HBB (fragment): HBB_PONPY - Experimental evidence at transcript level: Swiss-Prot protein existence level 2. Involved in oxygen transport from the lung to the various peripheral tissues. From Pongo pygmaeus (Bornean orangutan).
   2631..2686    +  polyA_signal   β-globin poly(A) signal: rabbit β-globin polyadenylation signal (Gil and Proudfoot, 1987)
   3071..3087    -  protein_bind   lac operator: The lac repressor binds to the lac operator to inhibit transcription in E. coli. This inhibition can be relieved by adding lactose or isopropyl-β-D-thiogalactopyranoside (IPTG). lac repressor encoded by lacI
   3095..3125    -  promoter       lac promoter: promoter for the E. coli lac operon
   3140..3161    -  protein_bind   CAP binding site: CAP binding activates transcription in the presence of cAMP. E. coli catabolite activator protein
   3174..3213    -  CDS            lacI (fragment): lac repressor; lacI; The lac repressor binds to the lac operator to inhibit transcription in E. coli. This inhibition can be relieved by adding lactose or isopropyl-β-D-thiogalactopyranoside (IPTG).
   3220..3242    +  promoter       SV40 promoter (fragment): SV40 enhancer and early promoter
   3266..3401    +  rep_origin     SV40 ori: SV40 origin of replication
   3421..3555    +  polyA_signal   SV40 poly(A) signal: SV40 polyadenylation signal
   3557..3611    -  CDS            lacI (fragment): lac repressor; lacI; The lac repressor binds to the lac operator to inhibit transcription in E. coli. This inhibition can be relieved by adding lactose or isopropyl-β-D-thiogalactopyranoside (IPTG).
   3794..4382    -  rep_origin     ori: high-copy-number ColE1/pMB1/pBR322/pUC origin of replication
   4553..5413    -  CDS            AmpR: β-lactamase; bla; confers resistance to ampicillin, carbenicillin, and related antibiotics
   5414..5518    -  promoter       AmpR promoter: bla
>Addgene plasmid #188100 | pCAG-OSF-ATG13 (2-197)-Y115D | addgene full sequence | sequence record 369676 | Addgene NGS Result
GTCGACATTGATTATTGACTAGTTATTAATAGTAATCAATTACGGGGTCATTAGTTCATAGCCCATATAT
GGAGTTCCGCGTTACATAACTTACGGTAAATGGCCCGCCTGGCTGACCGCCCAACGACCCCCGCCCATTG
ACGTCAATAATGACGTATGTTCCCATAGTAACGCCAATAGGGACTTTCCATTGACGTCAATGGGTGGAGT
ATTTACGGTAAACTGCCCACTTGGCAGTACATCAAGTGTATCATATGCCAAGTACGCCCCCTATTGACGT
CAATGACGGTAAATGGCCCGCCTGGCATTATGCCCAGTACATGACCTTATGGGACTTTCCTACTTGGCAG
TACATCTACGTATTAGTCATCGCTATTACCATGGTCGAGGTGAGCCCCACGTTCTGCTTCACTCTCCCCA
TCTCCCCCCCCTCCCCACCCCCAATTTTGTATTTATTTATTTTTTAATTATTTTGTGCAGCGATGGGGGC
GGGGGGGGGGGGGGGGCGCGCCRGGGGGGGSGGGGSGGGGSGRGGGGSGGGGSGGGGSGRGGCGGAGAGG
TGCGGCGGCAGCCAATCAGAGCGGCGCGCTCCGAAAGTTTCCTTTTATGGCGAGGCGGCGGCGGCGGCGG
CCCTATAAAAAGCGAAGCGCGCGGCGGGCGGGAGTCGCTGCGCGCTGCCTTCGCCCCGTGCCCCGCTCCG
CCGCCGCCTCGCGCCGCCCGCCCCGGCTCTGACTGACCGCGTTACTCCCACAGGTGAGCGGGCGGGACGG
CCCTTCTCCTCCGGGCTGTAATTAGCGCTTGGTTTAATGACGGCTTGTTTCTTTTCTGTGGCTGCGTGAA
AGCCTTGAGGGGCTCCGGGAGGGCCCTTTGTGCGGGGGGAGCGGCTCGGGGGGTGCGTGCGTGTGTGTGT
GCGTGGGGAGCGCCGCGTGCGGCTCCGCGCTGCCCGGCGGCTGTGAGCGCTGCGGGCGCGGCGCGGGGCT
TTGTGCGCTCCGCAGTGTGCGCGAGGGGAGCGCGGCCGGGGGCGGTGCCCCGCGGTGCGGGGGGGGCTGC
GAGGGGAACAAAGGCTGCGTGCGGGGTGTGTGCGTGGGGGGGTGAGCAGGGGGTGTGGGCGCGTCGGTCG
GGCTGCAACCCCCCCTGCACCCCCCTCCCCGAGTTGCTGAGCACGGCCCGGCTTCGGGTGCGGGGCTCCG
TACGGGGCGTGGCGCGGGGCTCGCCGTGCCGGGCGGGGGGTGGCGGCAGGTGGGGGTGCCGGGCGGGGCG
GGGCCGCCTCGGGCCGGGGAGGGCTCGGGGGAGGGGCGCGGCGGCCCCCGGAGCGCCGGCGGCTGTCGAG
GCGCGGCGAGCCGCAGCCATTGCCTTTTATGGTAATCGTGCGAGAGGGCGCAGGGACTTCCTTTGTCCCA
AATCTGTGCGGAGCCGAAATCTGGGAGGCGCCGCCGCACCCCCTCTAGCGGGCGCGGGGCGAAGCGGTGC
GGCGCCGGCAGGAAGGAAATGGGCGGGGAGGGCCTTCGTGCGTCGCCGCGCCGCCGTCCCCTTCTCCCTC
TCCAGCCTCGGGGCTGTCCGCGGGGGGACGGCTGCCTTCGGGGGGGACGGGGCAGGGCGGGGTTCGGCTT
CTGGCGTGTGACCGGCGGCTCTAGAGCCTCTGCTAACCATGTTCATGCCTTCTTCTTTTTCCTACAGCTC
CTGGGCAACGTGCTGGTTATTGTGCTGTCTCATCATTTTGGCAAAGAATTCCTCGATCGACGGTATCGAT
GCCACCATGGCTAGCTGGAGCCACCCGCAGTTCGAGAAAGGTGGAGGTGCCCGAGGTGGATCGGGAGGTG
GATCGTGGAGCCACCCGCAGTTCGAAAAAGGATTCGATTACAAGGATGACGATGACAAGGGTACCGAGAC
CGACCTCAACAGCCAGGACCGTAAAGACCTCGACAAGTTCATTAAGTTTTTCGCCCTCAAGACCGTGCAG
GTGATCGTGCAGGCCCGGCTGGGAGAGAAAATCTGCACACGCAGCTCCTCTTCACCCACCGGTTCTGACT
GGTTCAACCTGGCTATTAAGGATATCCCTGAAGTGACTCACGAAGCAAAGAAAGCACTCGCTGGACAGCT
GCCAGCAGTGGGTCGTTCAATGTGTGTCGAGATCTCCCTGAAGACATCTGAAGGAGACTCAATGGAGCTC
GAAATTTGGTGCCTGGAGATGAACGAAAAGTGTGATAAAGAGATCAAAGTGAGCGACACCGTCTATAATC
GTCTGTCCCTGCTCCTGAAATCTCTCCTGGCCATCACTCGGGTGACACCTGCTTACCGCCTCAGTAGGAA
GCAGGGTCATGAATATGTGATTCTGTACAGGATCTATTTCGGCGAGGTCCAGCTCTCCGGACTGGGTGAA
GGCTTTCAGACTGTGCGTGTCGGAACCGTGGGAACTCCAGTCGGCACAATTACCCTCTCTTGCGCATACC
GTATCAATCTGGCCTTCATGTCATAACTCGAGGAATTCACTCCTCAGGTGCAGGCTGCCTATCAGAAGGT
GGTGGCTGGTGTGGCCAATGCCCTGGCTCACAAATACCACTGAGATCTTTTTCCCTCTGCCAAAAATTAT
GGGGACATCATGAAGCCCCTTGAGCATCTGACTTCTGGCTAATAAAGGAAATTTATTTTCATTGCAATAG
TGTGTTGGAATTTTTTGTGTCTCTCACTCGGAAGGACATATGGGAGGGCAAATCATTTAAAACATCAGAA
TGAGTATTTGGTTTAGAGTTTGGCAACATATGCCCATATGCTGGCTGCCATGAACAAAGGTTGGCTATAA
AGAGGTCATCAGTATATGAAACAGCCCCCTGCTGTCCATTCCTTATTCCATAGAAAAGCCTTGACTTGAG
GTTAGATTTTTTTTATATTTTGTTTTGTGTTATTTTTTTCTTTAACATCCCTAAAATTTTCCTTACATGT
TTTACTAGCCAGATTTTTCCTCCTCTCCTGACTACTCCCAGTCATAGCTGTCCCTCTTCTCTTATGGAGA
TCCCTCGACCTGCAGCCCAAGCTTGGCGTAATCATGGTCATAGCTGTTTCCTGTGTGAAATTGTTATCCG
CTCACAATTCCACACAACATACGAGCCGGAAGCATAAAGTGTAAAGCCTGGGGTGCCTAATGAGTGAGCT
AACTCACATTAATTGCGTTGCGCTCACTGCCCGCTTTCCAGTCGGGAAACCTGTCGTGCCAGCGGATCCG
CATCTCAATTAGTCAGCAACCATAGTCCCGCCCCTAACTCCGCCCATCCCGCCCCTAACTCCGCCCAGTT
CCGCCCATTCTCCGCCCCATGGCTGACTAATTTTTTTTATTTATGCAGAGGCCGAGGCCGCCTCGGCCTC
TGAGCTATTCCAGAAGTAGTGAGGAGGCTTTTTTGGAGGCCTAGGCTTTTGCAAAAAGCTAACTTGTTTA
TTGCAGCTTATAATGGTTACAAATAAAGCAATAGCATCACAAATTTCACAAATAAAGCATTTTTTTCACT
GCATTCTAGTTGTGGTTTGTCCAAACTCATCAATGTATCTTATCATGTCTGGATCCGCTGCATTAATGAA
TCGGCCAACGCGCGGGGAGAGGCGGTTTGCGTATTGGGCGCTCTTCCGCTTCCTCGCTCACTGACTCGCT
GCGCTCGGTCGTTCGGCTGCGGCGAGCGGTATCAGCTCACTCAAAGGCGGTAATACGGTTATCCACAGAA
TCAGGGGATAACGCAGGAAAGAACATGTGAGCAAAAGGCCAGCAAAAGGCCAGGAACCGTAAAAAGGCCG
CGTTGCTGGCGTTTTTCCATAGGCTCCGCCCCCCTGACGAGCATCACAAAAATCGACGCTCAAGTCAGAG
GTGGCGAAACCCGACAGGACTATAAAGATACCAGGCGTTTCCCCCTGGAAGCTCCCTCGTGCGCTCTCCT
GTTCCGACCCTGCCGCTTACCGGATACCTGTCCGCCTTTCTCCCTTCGGGAAGCGTGGCGCTTTCTCATA
GCTCACGCTGTAGGTATCTCAGTTCGGTGTAGGTCGTTCGCTCCAAGCTGGGCTGTGTGCACGAACCCCC
CGTTCAGCCCGACCGCTGCGCCTTATCCGGTAACTATCGTCTTGAGTCCAACCCGGTAAGACACGACTTA
TCGCCACTGGCAGCAGCCACTGGTAACAGGATTAGCAGAGCGAGGTATGTAGGCGGTGCTACAGAGTTCT
TGAAGTGGTGGCCTAACTACGGCTACACTAGAAGAACAGTATTTGGTATCTGCGCTCTGCTGAAGCCAGT
TACCTTCGGAAAAAGAGTTGGTAGCTCTTGATCCGGCAAACAAACCACCGCTGGTAGCGGTGGTTTTTTT
GTTTGCAAGCAGCAGATTACGCGCAGAAAAAAAGGATCTCAAGAAGATCCTTTGATCTTTTCTACGGGGT
CTGACGCTCAGTGGAACGAAAACTCACGTTAAGGGATTTTGGTCATGAGATTATCAAAAAGGATCTTCAC
CTAGATCCTTTTAAATTAAAAATGAAGTTTTAAATCAATCTAAAGTATATATGAGTAAACTTGGTCTGAC
AGTTACCAATGCTTAATCAGTGAGGCACCTATCTCAGCGATCTGTCTATTTCGTTCATCCATAGTTGCCT
GACTCCCCGTCGTGTAGATAACTACGATACGGGAGGGCTTACCATCTGGCCCCAGTGCTGCAATGATACC
GCGAGACCCACGCTCACCGGCTCCAGATTTATCAGCAATAAACCAGCCAGCCGGAAGGGCCGAGCGCAGA
AGTGGTCCTGCAACTTTATCCGCCTCCATCCAGTCTATTAATTGTTGCCGGGAAGCTAGAGTAAGTAGTT
CGCCAGTTAATAGTTTGCGCAACGTTGTTGCCATTGCTACAGGCATCGTGGTGTCACGCTCGTCGTTTGG
TATGGCTTCATTCAGCTCCGGTTCCCAACGATCAAGGCGAGTTACATGATCCCCCATGTTGTGCAAAAAA
GCGGTTAGCTCCTTCGGTCCTCCGATCGTTGTCAGAAGTAAGTTGGCCGCAGTGTTATCACTCATGGTTA
TGGCAGCACTGCATAATTCTCTTACTGTCATGCCATCCGTAAGATGCTTTTCTGTGACTGGTGAGTACTC
AACCAAGTCATTCTGAGAATAGTGTATGCGGCGACCGAGTTGCTCTTGCCCGGCGTCAATACGGGATAAT
ACCGCGCCACATAGCAGAACTTTAAAAGTGCTCATCATTGGAAAACGTTCTTCGGGGCGAAAACTCTCAA
GGATCTTACCGCTGTTGAGATCCAGTTCGATGTAACCCACTCGTGCACCCAACTGATCTTCAGCATCTTT
TACTTTCACCAGCGTTTCTGGGTGAGCAAAAACAGGAAGGCAAAATGCCGCAAAAAAGGGAATAAGGGCG
ACACGGAAATGTTGAATACTCATACTCTTCCTTTTTCAATATTATTGAAGCATTTATCAGGGTTATTGTC
TCATGAGCGGATACATATTTGAATGTATTTAGAAAAATAAACAAATAGGGGTTCCGCGCACATTTCCCCG
AAAAGTGCCACCTGG
