>Addgene plasmid #188100 | pCAG-OSF-ATG13 (2-197)-Y115D | depositor partial sequence | sequence record 364962 | ATG13 (2-197)-Y115D (kpnI/xhoI)
GAGACCGACCTCAACAGCCAGGACCGTAAAGACCTCGACAAGTTCATTAAGTTTTTCGCCCTCAAGACCG
TGCAGGTGATCGTGCAGGCCCGGCTGGGAGAGAAAATCTGCACACGCAGCTCCTCTTCACCCACCGGTTC
TGACTGGTTCAACCTGGCTATTAAGGATATCCCTGAAGTGACTCACGAAGCAAAGAAAGCACTCGCTGGA
CAGCTGCCAGCAGTGGGTCGTTCAATGTGTGTCGAGATCTCCCTGAAGACATCTGAAGGAGACTCAATGG
AGCTCGAAATTTGGTGCCTGGAGATGAACGAAAAGTGTGATAAAGAGATCAAAGTGAGCGACACCGTCTA
TAATCGTCTGTCCCTGCTCCTGAAATCTCTCCTGGCCATCACTCGGGTGACACCTGCTTACCGCCTCAGT
AGGAAGCAGGGTCATGAATATGTGATTCTGTACAGGATCTATTTCGGCGAGGTCCAGCTCTCCGGACTGG
GTGAAGGCTTTCAGACTGTGCGTGTCGGTACCGTGGGAACTCCAGTCGGCACAATTACCCTCTCTTGCGC
ATACCGTATCAATCTGGCCTTCATGTCATAA
